Addgene plasmid #162431: Lyn-YFP-FRB1N
Purpose: for use in CIT (chemically induced trimerization) system
Depositing lab: Takanari Inoue. Publication: Rational design and implementation of a chemically inducible heterotrimerization system. Wu HD, Kikuchi M, Dagliyan O, Aragaki AK, Nakamura H, Dokholyan NV, Umehara T, Inoue T. Nat Methods. 2020 Sep;17(9):928-936. doi: 10.1038/s41592-020-0913-x. Epub 2020 Aug 3. PubMed 32747768.
Backbone
  Vector backbone: C1
  Backbone manufacturer: Clontech
  Vector type: Mammalian Expression
Growth in bacteria
  Bacterial resistance: Kanamycin, 50 μg/mL
  Growth temperature: 37°C
  Growth strain: DH5alpha
  Copy number: High Copy
Gene/Insert
  Gene/Insert name: Lyn-YFP-FRB1N
  Species: Synthetic
  Promoter: CMV
  Cloning method: Restriction Enzyme; 5′ cloning site KpnI (not destroyed); 3′ cloning site SalI (not destroyed)
  Sequencing primers: 5′ CATGGTCCTGCTGGAGTTCGTG; 3′ GAAATTTGTGATGCTATTGC
Terms and licenses: Academic/Nonprofit Terms; Industry Terms: Not Available to Industry
How to cite: Lyn-YFP-FRB1N was a gift from Takanari Inoue (Addgene plasmid # 162431 ; http://n2t.net/addgene:162431 ; RRID:Addgene_162431)
