[The description below was written by a language model from this plasmid's Addgene catalogue record and pLannotate feature annotations shown in this document.]
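Description:
Lyn-YFP-FRB1N is a mammalian expression plasmid built on a Clontech C1-type backbone, made as one component of a chemically induced trimerization (CIT) system. It is propagated in E. coli from a high-copy ColE1/pUC-type origin and selected with kanamycin. The single NeoR/KanR (aminoglycoside phosphotransferase) gene is driven by tandem bacterial (AmpR/bla) and SV40 early promoters and terminated by the HSV TK polyadenylation signal, so the same marker can also confer G418 resistance in mammalian cells. An f1 origin is present as well. The short ble, bGH poly(A) and SV40 large T antigen fragments called by the annotation software appear to be partial matches to backbone sequence rather than functional elements.

The payload is a synthetic fusion expressed from the CMV immediate-early enhancer and promoter and terminated by the SV40 poly(A) signal. The annotated parts are an EYFP coding sequence followed by remnant multiple cloning site sequence and then a short fragment matching the FKBP-rapamycin binding (FRB) domain, with the insert cloned between KpnI and SalI sites. The fragment's small size is consistent with the name "FRB1N", which suggests an N-terminal piece of a split FRB, although the record does not define the split point. The name also indicates a Lyn-derived element, commonly used as a lipidation motif for plasma membrane targeting. It is not annotated in the feature table, but there is unannotated space between the promoter and EYFP where it may lie. The construct would therefore provide a fluorescently trackable, probably membrane-anchored FRB fragment. In a CIT experiment this would be brought together with partner proteins by a small-molecule inducer; the partners and the ligand are not specified in the record.
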