Features (pLannotate 1.2.2; 15 found; start..end, strand, type, name):
     61..364     +  enhancer       CMV enhancer: human cytomegalovirus immediate early enhancer
    365..568     +  promoter       CMV promoter: human cytomegalovirus (CMV) immediate early promoter
    669..1385    +  CDS            EYFP: EYFP is a basic (constitutively fluorescent) green/yellow fluorescent protein published in 1996, derived from Aequorea victoria. It is reported to be a very rapidly-maturing weak dimer with high acid sensitivity.
   1386..1430    +  misc_feature   MCS (fragment): multiple cloning site
   1497..1622    +  CDS            FRB* (fragment): T2098L mutant of FKBP-rapamycin binding domain of human FRAP binds synthetic ligands such as AP21967
   1648..1732    +  CDS            large T antigen (fragment): large T antigen from SV40 (simian virus 40)
   1755..1876    +  polyA_signal   SV40 poly(A) signal: SV40 polyadenylation signal
   1910..2338    -  rep_origin     f1 ori (sequence partly withheld): f1 bacteriophage origin of replication; arrow indicates direction of (+) strand synthesis
   2365..2469    +  promoter       AmpR promoter: bla
   2471..2828    +  promoter       SV40 promoter: SV40 enhancer and early promoter
   2863..3657    +  CDS            NeoR/KanR: aminoglycoside phosphotransferase from Tn5; aph(3')-II (or nptII); confers resistance to neomycin, kanamycin, and G418 (Geneticin®)
   3678..3830    +  CDS            ble (fragment): BLE_KLEPN - Experimental evidence at protein level: Swiss-Prot protein existence level 1. Binding protein with a strong affinity to the bleomycin family of antibiotics. Binds to CL990; an antimitotic-antibiotic compound. From Klebsiella pneumoniae.
   3889..3936    +  polyA_signal   HSV TK poly(A) signal: herpes simplex virus thymidine kinase polyadenylation signal (Cole and Stacy, 1985)
   4027..4043    -  polyA_signal   bGH poly(A) signal (fragment): bovine growth hormone polyadenylation signal
   4265..4853    +  rep_origin     ori: high-copy-number ColE1/pMB1/pBR322/pUC origin of replication
>Addgene plasmid #162431 | Lyn-YFP-FRB1N | addgene full sequence | sequence record 319786 | Addgene NGS Result
TAGTTATTAATAGTAATCAATTACGGGGTCATTAGTTCATAGCCCATATATGGAGTTCCGCGTTACATAA
CTTACGGTAAATGGCCCGCCTGGCTGACCGCCCAACGACCCCCGCCCATTGACGTCAATAATGACGTATG
TTCCCATAGTAACGCCAATAGGGACTTTCCATTGACGTCAATGGGTGGAGTATTTACGGTAAACTGCCCA
CTTGGCAGTACATCAAGTGTATCATATGCCAAGTACGCCCCCTATTGACGTCAATGACGGTAAATGGCCC
GCCTGGCATTATGCCCAGTACATGACCTTATGGGACTTTCCTACTTGGCAGTACATCTACGTATTAGTCA
TCGCTATTACCATGGTGATGCGGTTTTGGCAGTACATCAATGGGCGTGGATAGCGGTTTGACTCACGGGG
ATTTCCAAGTCTCCACCCCATTGACGTCAATGGGAGTTTGTTTTGGCACCAAAATCAACGGGACTTTCCA
AAATGTCGTAACAACTCCGCCCCATTGACGCAAATGGGCGGTAGGCGTGTACGGTGGGAGGTCTATATAA
GCAGAGCTGGTTTAGTGAACCGTCAGATCCGCTAGCGCCACCATGGGATGTATAAAATCAAAAGGGAAAG
ACAGCGCGGATAGTGCTGGTGGTTTACCGGTCGCCACCATGGTGAGCAAGGGCGAGGAGCTGTTCACCGG
GGTGGTGCCCATCCTGGTCGAGCTGGACGGCGACGTAAACGGCCACAAGTTCAGCGTGTCCGGCGAGGGC
GAGGGCGATGCCACCTACGGCAAGCTGACCCTGAAGTTCATCTGCACCACCGGCAAGCTGCCCGTGCCCT
GGCCCACCCTCGTGACCACCTTCGGCTACGGCCTGCAGTGCTTCGCCCGCTACCCCGACCACATGAAGCA
GCACGACTTCTTCAAGTCCGCCATGCCCGAAGGCTACGTCCAGGAGCGCACCATCTTCTTCAAGGACGAC
GGCAACTACAAGACCCGCGCCGAGGTGAAGTTCGAGGGCGACACCCTGGTGAACCGCATCGAGCTGAAGG
GCATCGACTTCAAGGAGGACGGCAACATCCTGGGGCACAAGCTGGAGTACAACTACAACAGCCACAACGT
CTATATCATGGCCGACAAGCAGAAGAACGGCATCAAGGTGAACTTCAAGATCCGCCACAACATCGAGGAC
GGCAGCGTGCAGCTCGCCGACCACTACCAGCAGAACACCCCCATCGGCGACGGCCCCGTGCTGCTGCCCG
ACAACCACTACCTGAGCTACCAGTCCGCCCTGAGCAAAGACCCCAACGAGAAGCGCGATCACATGGTCCT
GCTGGAGTTCGTGACCGCCGCCGGGATCACTCTCGGCATGGACGAGCTGTACAAGTCCGGACTCAGATCT
CGAGCTCAAGCTTCGAATTCTGCAGTCGACAGTGCTGGTGGTAGTGCTGGTGGTAGTGCTGGTGGTAGTG
CTGGTGGTAGTGCTGGTGGTGGTACCATCCTCTGGCATGAGATGTGGCATGAAGGCCTGGAAGAGGCATC
TCGTTTGTACTTTGGGGAAAGGAACGTGAAAGGCATGTTTGAGGTGCTGGAGCCCTTGCATGCTATGATG
GAACGGGGCCCCTAGGGATCCACCGGATCTAGATAACTGATCATAATCAGCCATACCACATTTGTAGAGG
TTTTACTTGCTTTAAAAAACCTCCCACACCTCCCCCTGAACCTGAAACATAAAATGAATGCAATTGTTGT
TGTTAACTTGTTTATTGCAGCTTATAATGGTTACAAATAAAGCAATAGCATCACAAATTTCACAAATAAA
GCATTTTTTTCACTGCATTCTAGTTGTGGTTTGTCCAAACTCATCAATGTATCTTAAGGCGTAAATTGTA
AGCGTTAATATTTTGTTAAAATTCGCGTTAAATTTTTGTTAAATCAGCTCATTTTTTAACCAATAGGCCG
AAATCGGCAAAATCCCTTATAAATCAAAAGAATAGACCGAGATAGGGT
[37 nt withheld, positions 2009-2045]
AAAGAACGTGGACTCCAACGTCAAAGG
[49 nt withheld, positions 2073-2121]
T
[91 nt withheld, positions 2123-2213]
G
[124 nt withheld, positions 2215-2338]
CAGGTGGCACTTTTCGGGGAAATGTGCGCGGAACCCCTATTTGTTTATTTTTCTAAATACATTCAAATAT
GTATCCGCTCATGAGACAATAACCCTGATAAATGCTTCAATAATATTGAAAAAGGAAGAGTCCTGAGGCG
GAAAGAACCAGCTGTGGAATGTGTGTCAGTTAGGGTGTGGAAAGTCCCCAGGCTCCCCAGCAGGCAGAAG
TATGCAAAGCATGCATCTCAATTAGTCAGCAACCAGGTGTGGAAAGTCCCCAGGCTCCCCAGCAGGCAGA
AGTATGCAAAGCATGCATCTCAATTAGTCAGCAACCATAGTCCCGCCCCTAACTCCGCCCATCCCGCCCC
TAACTCCGCCCAGTTCCGCCCATTCTCCGCCCCATGGCTGACTAATTTTTTTTATTTATGCAGAGGCCGA
GGCCGCCTCGGCCTCTGAGCTATTCCAGAAGTAGTGAGGAGGCTTTTTTGGAGGCCTAGGCTTTTGCAAA
GATCGATCAAGAGACAGGATGAGGATCGTTTCGCATGATTGAACAAGATGGATTGCACGCAGGTTCTCCG
GCCGCTTGGGTGGAGAGGCTATTCGGCTATGACTGGGCACAACAGACAATCGGCTGCTCTGATGCCGCCG
TGTTCCGGCTGTCAGCGCAGGGGCGCCCGGTTCTTTTTGTCAAGACCGACCTGTCCGGTGCCCTGAATGA
ACTGCAAGACGAGGCAGCGCGGCTATCGTGGCTGGCCACGACGGGCGTTCCTTGCGCAGCTGTGCTCGAC
GTTGTCACTGAAGCGGGAAGGGACTGGCTGCTATTGGGCGAAGTGCCGGGGCAGGATCTCCTGTCATCTC
ACCTTGCTCCTGCCGAGAAAGTATCCATCATGGCTGATGCAATGCGGCGGCTGCATACGCTTGATCCGGC
TACCTGCCCATTCGACCACCAAGCGAAACATCGCATCGAGCGAGCACGTACTCGGATGGAAGCCGGTCTT
GTCGATCAGGATGATCTGGACGAAGAGCATCAGGGGCTCGCGCCAGCCGAACTGTTCGCCAGGCTCAAGG
CGAGCATGCCCGACGGCGAGGATCTCGTCGTGACCCATGGCGATGCCTGCTTGCCGAATATCATGGTGGA
AAATGGCCGCTTTTCTGGATTCATCGACTGTGGCCGGCTGGGTGTGGCGGACCGCTATCAGGACATAGCG
TTGGCTACCCGTGATATTGCTGAAGAGCTTGGCGGCGAATGGGCTGACCGCTTCCTCGTGCTTTACGGTA
TCGCCGCTCCCGATTCGCAGCGCATCGCCTTCTATCGCCTTCTTGACGAGTTCTTCTGAGCGGGACTCTG
GGGTTCGAAATGACCGACCAAGCGACGCCCAACCTGCCATCACGAGATTTCGATTCCACCGCCGCCTTCT
ATGAAAGGTTGGGCTTCGGAATCGTTTTCCGGGACGCCGGCTGGATGATCCTCCAGCGCGGGGATCTCAT
GCTGGAGTTCTTCGCCCACCCTAGGGGGAGGCTAACTGAAACACGGAAGGAGACAATACCGGAAGGAACC
CGCGCTATGACGGCAATAAAAAGACAGAATAAAACGCACGGTGTTGGGTCGTTTGTTCATAAACGCGGGG
TTCGGTCCCAGGGCTGGCACTCTGTCGATACCCCACCGAGACCCCATTGGGGCCAATACGCCCGCGTTTC
TTCCTTTTCCCCACCCCACCCCCCAAGTTCGGGTGAAGGCCCAGGGCTCGCAGCCAACGTCGGGGCGGCA
GGCCCTGCCATAGCCTCAGGTTACTCATATATACTTTAGATTGATTTAAAACTTCATTTTTAATTTAAAA
GGATCTAGGTGAAGATCCTTTTTGATAATCTCATGACCAAAATCCCTTAACGTGAGTTTTCGTTCCACTG
AGCGTCAGACCCCGTAGAAAAGATCAAAGGATCTTCTTGAGATCCTTTTTTTCTGCGCGTAATCTGCTGC
TTGCAAACAAAAAAACCACCGCTACCAGCGGTGGTTTGTTTGCCGGATCAAGAGCTACCAACTCTTTTTC
CGAAGGTAACTGGCTTCAGCAGAGCGCAGATACCAAATACTGTTCTTCTAGTGTAGCCGTAGTTAGGCCA
CCACTTCAAGAACTCTGTAGCACCGCCTACATACCTCGCTCTGCTAATCCTGTTACCAGTGGCTGCTGCC
AGTGGCGATAAGTCGTGTCTTACCGGGTTGGACTCAAGACGATAGTTACCGGATAAGGCGCAGCGGTCGG
GCTGAACGGGGGGTTCGTGCACACAGCCCAGCTTGGAGCGAACGACCTACACCGAACTGAGATACCTACA
GCGTGAGCTATGAGAAAGCGCCACGCTTCCCGAAGGGAGAAAGGCGGACAGGTATCCGGTAAGCGGCAGG
GTCGGAACAGGAGAGCGCACGAGGGAGCTTCCAGGGGGAAACGCCTGGTATCTTTATAGTCCTGTCGGGT
TTCGCCACCTCTGACTTGAGCGTCGATTTTTGTGATGCTCGTCAGGGGGGCGGAGCCTATGGAAAAACGC
CAGCAACGCGGCCTTTTTACGGTTCCTGGCCTTTTGCTGGCCTTTTGCTCACATGTTCTTTCCTGCGTTA
TCCCCTGATTCTGTGGATAACCGTATTACCGCCATGCAT
