>Addgene plasmid #162431 | Lyn-YFP-FRB1N | depositor partial sequence | sequence record 314996 | complete coding sequence
GCCACCATGGGATGTATAAAATCAAAAGGGAAAGACAGCGCGGATAGTGCTGGTGGTTTACCGGTCGCCA
CCATGGTGAGCAAGGGCGAGGAGCTGTTCACCGGGGTGGTGCCCATCCTGGTCGAGCTGGACGGCGACGT
AAACGGCCACAAGTTCAGCGTGTCCGGCGAGGGCGAGGGCGATGCCACCTACGGCAAGCTGACCCTGAAG
TTCATCTGCACCACCGGCAAGCTGCCCGTGCCCTGGCCCACCCTCGTGACCACCTTCGGCTACGGCCTGC
AGTGCTTCGCCCGCTACCCCGACCACATGAAGCAGCACGACTTCTTCAAGTCCGCCATGCCCGAAGGCTA
CGTCCAGGAGCGCACCATCTTCTTCAAGGACGACGGCAACTACAAGACCCGCGCCGAGGTGAAGTTCGAG
GGCGACACCCTGGTGAACCGCATCGAGCTGAAGGGCATCGACTTCAAGGAGGACGGCAACATCCTGGGGC
ACAAGCTGGAGTACAACTACAACAGCCACAACGTCTATATCATGGCCGACAAGCAGAAGAACGGCATCAA
GGTGAACTTCAAGATCCGCCACAACATCGAGGACGGCAGCGTGCAGCTCGCCGACCACTACCAGCAGAAC
ACCCCCATCGGCGACGGCCCCGTGCTGCTGCCCGACAACCACTACCTGAGCTACCAGTCCGCCCTGAGCA
AAGACCCCAACGAGAAGCGCGATCACATGGTCCTGCTGGAGTTCGTGACCGCCGCCGGGATCACTCTCGG
CATGGACGAGCTGTACAAGTCCGGACTCAGATCTCGAGCTCAAGCTTCGAATTCTGCAGTCGACAGTGCT
GGTGGTAGTGCTGGTGGTAGTGCTGGTGGTAGTGCTGGTGGTAGTGCTGGTGGTGGTACCATCCTCTGGC
ATGAGATGTGGCATGAAGGCCTGGAAGAGGCATCTCGTTTGTACTTTGGGGAAAGGAACGTGAAAGGCAT
GTTTGAGGTGCTGGAGCCCTTGCATGCTATGATGGAACGGGGCCCCTAG
